Addgene plasmid #210552: LT1
Purpose: Binary vector expressing the Lineage Tracing system. No Cas9 control expression cassette. LT1 reporter
Depositing lab: Ortrun Mittelsten Scheid. Depositing organization: Gregor Mendel Institute of Molecular Plant Biology. Publication: A versatile CRISPR-based system for lineage tracing in living plants. Dona M, Bradamante G, Bogojevic Z, Gutzat R, Streubel S, Mosiolek M, Dolan L, Mittelsten Scheid O. Plant J. 2023 Jul 5. doi: 10.1111/tpj.16378. PubMed 37403571.
Backbone
  Vector backbone: pSUN
  Vector type: Plant Expression
  Selectable markers: Seed RFP fluorescence
Growth in bacteria
  Bacterial resistance: Kanamycin, 50 μg/mL
  Growth temperature: 37°C
  Growth strain: DH5alpha
  Copy number: High Copy
Gene/Insert
  Gene/Insert name: pU6::AAVS1gRNA::LT1::mCherrySSM
  Species: Other
  Cloning method: Unknown
Terms and licenses: Academic/Nonprofit Terms; Industry Terms: Not Available to Industry
How to cite: LT1 was a gift from Ortrun Mittelsten Scheid (Addgene plasmid # 210552 ; http://n2t.net/addgene:210552 ; RRID:Addgene_210552)
