[The description below was written by a language model from this plasmid's Addgene catalogue record and pLannotate feature annotations shown in this document.]
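Description:
LT1 is a plant binary vector built on the pSUN backbone and carrying the reporter half of a CRISPR-based lineage tracing system. It is the version without a Cas9 expression cassette, so it serves as the no-nuclease control. The 10.9 kb sequence record shows a high-copy ColE1/pUC-type origin for propagation in E. coli, together with the broad-host-range incP oriV and its activator gene trfA, which normally support replication in Agrobacterium. Bacterial selection is by kanamycin, through an aphA-3 aminoglycoside phosphotransferase. The backbone annotation also picks up an IS5 transposase gene (insH) beside a short yghO fragment, which suggests an E. coli insertion sequence is present in the sequenced backbone. A short TetR fragment is a further remnant.

Nopaline-type right and left border repeats delimit the T-DNA. Starting from the right border, it contains a guide RNA unit that the record names as a U6 promoter driving an AAVS1-targeting gRNA. This unit is annotated as a tRNA element followed by the S. pyogenes gRNA scaffold. Next comes the LT1 reporter, in which Arabidopsis histone H2B is joined directly to the green/yellow fluorescent protein Clover, an arrangement expected to give a nuclear-localised signal. The record does not name the reporter's promoter or say how editing at the guide target changes its expression. Presumably Cas9, supplied from elsewhere, edits a target site so that the resulting heritable change in fluorescence marks a cell and its descendants. The last cassette is mCherry, preceded by a TEV-type 5' leader and followed by a CaMV polyadenylation signal. It provides the seed RFP fluorescence used to select transformants in place of an antibiotic or herbicide marker. A mutant FRT site lies near the left border.
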