Features (pLannotate 1.2.2; 19 found; start..end, strand, type, name):
     24..51      +  CDS            TetR (fragment): tetracycline resistance regulatory protein; tetR
    240..828     -  rep_origin     ori: high-copy-number ColE1/pMB1/pBR322/pUC origin of replication
   1042..1066    -  misc_feature   RB T-DNA repeat: right border repeat from nopaline C58 T-DNA
   1118..1141    -  CDS            lacZα (fragment): LacZα fragment of β-galactosidase; lacZ fragment
   1723..1793    +  ncRNA          tRNA: Accession: RF00005 - tRNA
   1815..1890    +  misc_RNA       gRNA scaffold: guide RNA scaffold for the Streptococcus pyogenes CRISPR/Cas9 system
   3011..3451    +  CDS            H2B1_ARATH: Experimental evidence at protein level: Swiss-Prot protein existence level 1. Core component of nucleosome. Nucleosomes wrap and compact DNA into chromatin, limiting DNA accessibility to the cellular machineries which require DNA as a template. Histones thereby play a central role in transcription regulation, DNA repair, DNA replication and chromosomal stability. DNA accessibility is regulated via a complex set of post-translational modifications of histones, also called histone code, and nucleosome remodeling. From Arabidopsis thaliana (Mouse-ear cress).
   3452..4168    +  CDS            Clover: Clover is a basic (constitutively fluorescent) green/yellow fluorescent protein published in 2012, derived from Aequorea victoria. It is reported to be a rapidly-maturing weak dimer with high acid sensitivity.
   5245..5281    +  ncRNA          PK1-TEV CVMV: Accession: RF01102 - 5'-leader pseudoknot of TEV/CVMV
   5353..6060    +  CDS            mCherry: mCherry is a basic (constitutively fluorescent) red fluorescent protein published in 2004, derived from Discosoma sp.. It is reported to be a very rapidly-maturing monomer with low acid sensitivity.
   6075..6092    +  misc_feature   MCS (fragment): pUC18/19 multiple cloning site
   6131..6287    +  polyA_signal   CaMV poly(A) signal (fragment): cauliflower mosaic virus polyadenylation signal
   6307..6354    +  protein_bind   FRT (mutant): FRT site with a mutation in the core sequence (Azam et al., 1997) FLP recombinase from the Saccharomyces cerevisiae 2μ plasmid
   6466..6490    -  misc_feature   LB T-DNA repeat: left border repeat from nopaline C58 T-DNA
   6570..7201    +  rep_origin     oriV: incP origin of replication
   7513..8490    -  CDS            insH10 (sequence withheld): INH10_ECOLI - Protein inferred from homology: Swiss-Prot protein existence level 3. Involved in the transposition of the insertion sequence IS5. From Escherichia coli (strain K12).
   8489..8560    +  CDS            yghO (fragment) (sequence partly withheld): YGHO_ECOLI - Experimental evidence at transcript level: Swiss-Prot protein existence level 2. From Escherichia coli (strain K12).
   8612..9406    +  CDS            KanR: aminoglycoside phosphotransferase; aphA-3; confers resistance to kanamycin
   9705..10853   +  CDS            trfA: trans-acting replication protein that binds to and activates oriV
>Addgene plasmid #210552 | LT1 | addgene full sequence | sequence record 426232 | Addgene NGS Result
GGCCTTGTGGGGTCAGTTCCGGCTGGGGGTTCAGCAGCCAGCGCTTTACTGAGATCCTCTTCCGCTTCCT
CGCTCACTGACTCGCTGCGCTCGGTCGTTCGGCTGCGGCGAGCGGTATCAGCTCACTCAAAGGCGGTAAT
ACGGTTATCCACAGAATCAGGGGATAACGCAGGAAAGAACATGTGAGCAAAAGGCCAGCAAAAGGCCAGG
AACCGTAAAAAGGCCGCGTTGCTGGCGTTTTTCCATAGGCTCCGCCCCCCTGACGAGCATCACAAAAATC
GACGCTCAAGTCAGAGGTGGCGAAACCCGACAGGACTATAAAGATACCAGGCGTTTCCCCCTGGAAGCTC
CCTCGTGCGCTCTCCTGTTCCGACCCTGCCGCTTACCGGATACCTGTCCGCCTTTCTCCCTTCGGGAAGC
GTGGCGCTTTCTCATAGCTCACGCTGTAGGTATCTCAGTTCGGTGTAGGTCGTTCGCTCCAAGCTGGGCT
GTGTGCACGAACCCCCCGTTCAGCCCGACCGCTGCGCCTTATCCGGTAACTATCGTCTTGAGTCCAACCC
GGTAAGACACGACTTATCGCCACTGGCAGCAGCCACTGGTAACAGGATTAGCAGAGCGAGGTATGTAGGC
GGTGCTACAGAGTTCTTGAAGTGGTGGCCTAACTACGGCTACACTAGAAGAACAGTATTTGGTATCTGCG
CTCTGCTGAAGCCAGTTACCTTCGGAAAAAGAGTTGGTAGCTCTTGATCCGGCAAACAAACCACCGCTGG
TAGCGGTGGTTTTTTTGTTTGCAAGCAGCAGATTACGCGCAGAAAAAAAGGATCTCAAGAAGATCCTTTG
ATCTTTTCTACGGGGTCTGACGCTCAGTGGAACGAAAACTCACGTTAAGGGATTTTGGTCATGAGATTAT
CAAAAAGGATCTTCACCTAGATCCTTTTGGATCTCCTGTGGTTGGCATGCACATACAAATGGACGAACGG
ATAAACCTTTTCACGCCCTTTTAAATATCCGATTATTCTAATAAACGCTCTTTTCTCTTAGGTTTACCCG
CCAATATATCCTGTCAAACACTGATAGTTTAAACTGAAGGCGGGAAACGACAATCTGCTAGTGGATCTCC
CAGTCACGACGTTGTAAAACGGGCGCCCCGCGGAAAGCTTGCTAGCCAATTGGGGCCCAACGTTCTCGAG
TTTTTCTAGAAGGCCTTGGATCCACCCGGGAGAATTCGTCGACTTTGCGGCCGCATCGATACTGCAGGAG
CTCGGTACCTTTTACTAGTGATATCGATCATGAGCGACCTGTATTCAGTCGACTGGTACCAACATCAGCT
TTTTTTCTTCTTCTTCGTTCATACAGTTTTTTTTTGTTTATCAGCTTACATTTTCTTGAACCGTAGCTTT
CGTTTTCTTCTTTTTAACTTTCCATTCGGAGTTTTTGTATCTTGTTTCATAGTTTGTCCCAGGATTAGAA
TGATTAGGCATCGAACCTTCAAGAATTTGATTGAATAAAACATCTTCATTCTTAAGATATGAAGATAATC
TTCAAAAGGCCCCTGGGAATCTGAAAGAAGAGAAGCAGGCCCATTTATATGGGAAAGAACAATAGTATTT
CTTATATAGGCCCATTTAAGTTGAAAACAATCTTCAAAAGTCCCACATCGCTTAGATAAGAAAACGAAGC
TGAGTTTATATACAGCTAGAGTCGAAGTAGTGATTGGAACAAAGCACCAGTGGTCTAGTGGTAGAATAGT
ACCCTGCCACGGTACAGACCCGGGTTCGATTCCCGGCTGGTGCAGTCCCCTCCACCCCACAGTGGTTTTA
GAGCTAGAAATAGCAAGTTAAAATAAGGCTAGTCCGTTATCAACTTGAAAAAGTGGCACCGAGTCGGTGC
TTTTTTTTTTTTTCTGCTTTCTGCCCTTGCCAATCCATATCTGAAGAAGAAAAAAAAACACAAAATTACG
ATTTAGATCCGATATAACAAAATTTGAATCGCACAGATCGATCTCTTTGGAGATTCTATACCTAGAAAAT
GGAGACGATTTTCAAATCTCTGTAAAAATTCTGGTTTCTTCTTGACGGAAGAAGACGACGACTCCAATAT
TTCGGTTAGTACTGAACCGGAAAGTTTGACTGGTGCAACCAATTTAATGTACCGTACGTAACGCACCAAT
CGGATTTTGTATTCAATGGGCCTTATCTGTGAGCCCATTAATTGATGTGACGGCCTAAACTAAATCCGAA
CGGTTTATTTCAGCGATCCGCGACGGTTTGTATTCAGCCAATAGCAATCAATTATGTAGCAGTGGTGATC
CTCGTCAAACCAGTAAAGCTAGATCTGGACCGTTGAATTGGTGCAAGAAAGCACATGTTGTGATATTTTT
ACCCGTACGATTAGAAAACTTGAGAAACACATTGATAATCGATAAAAACCGTCCGATCATATAAATCCGC
TTTACCATCGTTGCCTATAAATTAATATCAATAGCCGTACACGCGTGAAGACTGACAATATTATCTTTTT
CGAATTCGGAGCTCAAGTTTGAAATTCGGAGAAGCTAGAGAGTTTTCTGAGGTACGATTCTTCGATCCTC
TTTGATTTTCCTGGAAATATTTTTTCGGTGATCGTGAAACTACTGGAATCGCTCGATAGGTGGTACGAAA
TTAGGCGAGATTAGTTTCTATTCTTGGCCATTATCTTGTTTCTTCGCCGAATGATCTTCCGGATAAAGAT
TTTAGGTTAGAGATGAATCGTATAGCTAGATTTCATCACCAGATAGTTTCTTTGTCTAGAATCTCTGAAA
TTCTCGATAGTTTTCACATGTGTAAATAGATTGTTCTTATTCGGCGATTGTTGATTAGGGTTTTGATTTT
CTTGATTATGCGATTGCAATTAGGGATTTTCTTTGGTTTTGTGTTGATCTTACGATACATTCCGGCAATT
GAATACGTATGGATCTAAATCTTGTTAATTTGTTGAACAGGACGATGGTCCCCTCCACCCCACAGTGGGG
GCACCAAGAGCCGAGAAGAAGCCCGCCGAGAAAAAAACCGCCGCTGAGAGGCCGGTGGAAGAGAACAAGG
CTGCTGAAAAGGCTCCGGCGGAGAAGAAACCCAAGGCGGGGAAGAAATTGCCACCAAAGGAAGCCGGTGA
CAAGAAGAAGAAGCGATCTAAGAAAAACGTCGAAACCTACAAGATCTACATCTTCAAGGTGCTGAAGCAG
GTTCATCCAGATATCGGAATTTCAAGCAAAGCCATGGGGATTATGAACAGTTTCATCAACGACATATTCG
AGAAGCTAGCTCAGGAATCTTCGAAACTCGCTAGGTACAACAAGAAGCCGACCATTACATCTCGCGAGAT
CCAGACGGCTGTGAGACTCGTCCTCCCCGGTGAACTCGCTAAACACGCCGTCTCTGAAGGTACCAAGGCG
GTTACCAAGTTTACTAGCTCCATGGTGAGCAAGGGCGAGGAGCTGTTCACCGGGGTGGTGCCCATCCTGG
TCGAGCTGGACGGCGACGTAAACGGCCACAAGTTCAGCGTCCGCGGCGAGGGCGAGGGCGATGCCACCAA
CGGCAAGCTGACCCTGAAGTTCATCTGCACCACCGGCAAGCTGCCCGTGCCCTGGCCCACCCTCGTGACC
ACCTTCGGCTACGGCGTGGCCTGCTTCAGCCGCTACCCCGACCACATGAAGCAGCACGACTTCTTCAAGT
CCGCCATGCCCGAAGGCTACGTCCAGGAGCGCACCATCTCTTTCAAGGACGACGGTACCTACAAGACCCG
CGCCGAGGTGAAGTTCGAGGGCGACACCCTGGTGAACCGCATCGAGCTGAAGGGCATCGACTTCAAGGAG
GACGGCAACATCCTGGGGCACAAGCTGGAGTACAACTTCAACAGCCACAACGTCTATATCACGGCCGACA
AGCAGAAGAACGGCATCAAGGCTAACTTCAAGATCCGCCACAACGTTGAGGACGGCAGCGTGCAGCTCGC
CGACCACTACCAGCAGAACACCCCCATCGGCGACGGCCCCGTGCTGCTGCCCGACAACCACTACCTGAGC
CATCAGTCCGCCCTGAGCAAAGACCCCAACGAGAAGCGCGATCACATGGTCCTGCTGGAGTTCGTGACCG
CCGCCGGGATTACACATGGCATGGACGAGCTGTACAAGTAATCAGGTGGATCCTAGATAACCTTTACCTT
CATTCCCTGTAAATTGGTACCCTGCATCTCGTCTCTGTTATGCTTAAGAAGTTCAATGTTTCGTTTCATG
TAAAACTTTGGTGGTTTGTGTTTTGGGGCCTTGTATAATCCCTGATGAATAAGTGTTCTACTATGTTTCC
GTTCCTGTTATCTCTTTCTTTCTAATGACAAGTCGAACTTCTTCTTTATCATCGCTTCGTTTTTATTATC
TGTGCTTCTTTTGTTTAATACGCCTGCAAAGTGACTCGACTCTGTTTAGTGCAGTTCTGCGAAACTTGTA
AATAGTCCAATTGTTGGCCTCTAGTAATAGATGTAGCGAAAGTGTTGAGCTGTTGGGTTCTAAGGATGGC
TTGAACATGTTAATCTTTTAGGTTCTGAGTATGATGAACATTCGTTGTTGCTAAGAAATGCCTGTAATGT
CCCACAAATGTAGAAAATGGTTCGTACCTTTGTCCAAGCATTGATATGTCTGATGAGAGGAAACTGCAAG
ATACTGAGCTTGGTTTAACGAAGGAGAGGCAGTTTCTTCCTTCCAAAGCATTTCATTTGACAATGCCTTG
ATCATCTTAAGTAGAGTTTCTGTTGTGGAAAGTTTGAAACTTTGAAGAAACGACTCTCAAGTAAATTGAT
GATCACAAGTGAAAGTGTATGTTACTAACTATTGAAACCAAATTAACATAGGGTTTTTATTTAAATAAAA
GTTTAACCTTCTTTTTAAAAAATTGTTCATAGTGTCATGTCAGAACAAGAGCTACAAATCACACATAGCA
TGCATAAGCGGAGCTATGATGAGTGGTATTGTTTTGTTCGTCACTTGTCACTCTTTTCCAACACATAATC
CCGACAACAACGTAAGAGCATCTCTCTCTCTCCACACACACTCATGCATGCATGCATTCTTACACGTGAT
TGCCATGCAAATCTCCTTTCTCACCTATAAATACAAACCAACCCTTCACTACACTCTTCACTCAAACCAA
AACAAGAAAACATACACAAATAGCAAAACAAGGGCGAATTCTCAACACAACATATACAAAACAAACGAAT
CTCAAGCAATCAAGCATTCTACTTCTATTGCAGCAATTTAAATCATTTCTTTTAAAGCAAAAGCAATTTT
CTGAAAATTTTCACCATTTACGAACGATAGCCATGGTGAGCAAGGGCGAGGAGGATAACATGGCCATCAT
CAAGGAGTTCATGCGCTTCAAGGTGCACATGGAGGGCTCCGTGAACGGCCACGAGTTCGAGATCGAGGGC
GAGGGCGAGGGCCGCCCCTACGAGGGCACCCAGACCGCCAAGCTGAAGGTGACCAAGGGTGGCCCCCTGC
CCTTCGCCTGGGACATCCTGTCCCCTCAGTTCATGTACGGCTCCAAGGCCTACGTGAAGCACCCCGCCGA
CATCCCCGACTACTTGAAGCTGTCCTTCCCCGAGGGCTTCAAGTGGGAGCGCGTGATGAACTTCGAGGAC
GGCGGCGTGGTGACCGTGACCCAGGACTCCTCCCTGCAGGACGGCGAGTTCATCTACAAGGTGAAGCTGC
GCGGCACCAACTTCCCCTCCGACGGCCCCGTAATGCAGAAGAAGACGATGGGCTGGGAGGCCTCCTCCGA
GCGGATGTACCCCGAGGACGGCGCCCTGAAGGGCGAGATCAAGCAGAGGCTGAAGCTGAAGGACGGCGGC
CACTACGACGCTGAGGTCAAGACCACCTACAAGGCCAAGAAGCCCGTGCAGCTGCCCGGCGCCTACAACG
TCAACATCAAGTTGGACATCACCTCCCACAACGAGGACTACACCATCGTGGAACAGTACGAACGCGCCGA
GGGCCGCCACTCCACCGGCGGCATGGACGAGCTGTACAAGTAGCTTGGCTGCAGGTCGACCTGCAGGCAT
GCCCGCTGAAATCACCAGTCTCTCTCTACAAATCTATCTCTCTCTATAATAATGTGTGAGTAGTTCCCAG
ATAAGGGAATTAGGGTTCTTATAGGGTTTCGCTCATGTGTTGAGCATATAAGAAACCCTTAGTATGTATT
TGTATTTGTAAAATACTTCTATCAATAAAATTTCTAATTCCTAAAACCAAAATCCAGGGGTACCGTATGA
TCTAGGGAAGTTCCTATTCCGAAGTTCCTATTCTCTGAAAAGTATAGGAACTTCTTTGCGTATTGGGCGC
TCTTGGCCTTTTTGGCCACCGGTCGTACGGTTAAAACCACCCCAGTACATTAAAAACGTCCGCAATGTGT
TATTAAGTTGTCTAAGCGTCAATTTGTTTACACCACAATATATCCTGCCACCAGCCAGCCAACAGCTCCC
CGACCGGCAGCTCGGCACAAAATCACCACTCGATACAGGCAGCCCATCAGTCCACTAGAGACGCTCACCG
GGCTGGTTGCCCTCGCCGCTGGGCTGGCGGCCGTCTATGGCCCTGCAAACGCGCCAGAAACGCCGTCGAA
GCCGTGTGCGAGACACCGCAGCCGCCGGCGTTGTGGATACCTCGCGGAAAACTTGGCCCTCACTGACAGA
TGAGGGGCGGACGTTGACACTTGAGGGGCCGACTCACCCGGCGCGGCGTTGACAGATGAGGGGCAGGCTC
GATTTCGGCCGGCGACGTGGAGCTGGCCAGCCTCGCAAATCGGCGAAAACGCCTGATTTTACGCGAGTTT
CCCACAGATGATGTGGACAAGCCTGGGGATAAGTGCCCTGCGGTATTGACACTTGAGGGGCGCGACTACT
GACAGATGAGGGGCGCGATCCTTGACACTTGAGGGGCAGAGTGCTGACAGATGAGGGGCGCACCTATTGA
CATTTGAGGGGCTGTCCACAGGCAGAAAATCCAGCATTTGCAAGGGTTTCCGCCCGTTTTTCGGCCACCG
CTAACCTGTCTTTTAACCTGCTTTTAAACCAATATTTATAAACCTTGTTTTTAACCAGGGCTGCGCCCTG
TGCGCGTGACCGCGCACGCCGAAGGGGGGTGCCCCCCCTTCTCGAACCCTCCCGGCCCGCTCTCGCGTTG
GCAGCATCACCCATAATTGTGGTTTCAAAATCGGCTCCGTCGATACTATGTTATACGCCAACTTTGAAAA
CAACTTTGAAAAAGCTGTTTTCTGGTATTTAAAGTTTTAGAATGCAAGGAACAGTGAATTGGAGTTCGTC
TTGTTATAATTAGGGAAGGTGCGAATAAGCGGGGAAATTCTTCTCGGCTGACTCAGTCATTTCATTTCTT
CATGTTTGAGCCGATTTTTTCTCCCGTAAATGCCTTGAATCAGCCTATTTAGACCGTTTCTTCGCCATTT
AAGGCGTTATCCCCAGTTTTTA
[978 nt withheld, positions 7513-8490]
GATGAACCCTGTTCTATGGCTCCAGATGACAAACATGATCTCATATCAGGGACTTGTTCGCACCTTCCTT
AGCTTCTTGGGGTATCTTTAAATACTGTAGAAAAGAGGAAGGAAATAATAAATGGCTAAAATGAGAATAT
CACCGGAATTGAAAAAACTGATCGAAAAATACCGCTGCGTAAAAGATACGGAAGGAATGTCTCCTGCTAA
GGTATATAAGCTGGTGGGAGAAAATGAAAACCTATATTTAAAAATGACGGACAGCCGGTATAAAGGGACC
ACCTATGATGTGGAACGGGAAAAGGACATGATGCTATGGCTGGAAGGAAAGCTGCCTGTTCCAAAGGTCC
TGCACCTTGAACGGCATGATGGCTGGAGCAATCTGCTCATGAGTGAGGCCGATGGCGTCCTTTGCTCGGA
AGAGTATGAAGATGAACAAAGCCCTGAAAAGATTATCGAGCTGTATGCGGAGTGCATCAGGCTCTTTCAC
TCCATCGACATATCGGATTGTCCCTATACGAATAGCTTAGACAGCCGCTTAGCCGAATTGGATTACTTAC
TGAATAACGATCTGGCCGATGTGGATTGCGAAAACTGGGAAGAAGACACCCCATTTAAAGATCCGCGCGA
GCTGTATGATTTTTTAAAGACGGAAAAGCCCGAAGAGGAACTTGTCTTTTCCCACGGCGACCTGGGAGAC
AGCAACATCTTTGTGAAAGATGGCAAAGTAAGTGGCTTTATTGATCTTGGGAGAAGCGGCAGGGCGGACA
AGTGGTATGACATTGCCTTCTGCGTCCGGTCGATCAGGGAGGATATTGGGGAAGAACAGTATGTCGAGCT
ATTTTTTGACTTACTGGGGATCAAGCCTGATTGGGAGAAAATAAAATATTATATTTTACTGGATGAATTG
TTTTAGTACCTAGATGTGGCGCAACGATGCTGGCGACAAGCAGGAGCGCACCGACTTCTTCCGCATCAAG
TGTTTTGGCTCTCAGGCCGAGGCCCACGGCAAGTATTTGGGCAAGGGGTCGCTGGTATTCGTGCAGGGCA
AGATTCGGAATACCAAGTACGAGAAGGACGGCCAGACGGTCTACGGGACCGACTTCATTGCCGATAAGGT
GGATTATCTGGACACCAAGGCACCAGGCGGATCAAATCAGGAATAAGGGCACATTGCCCCGGCGTGAGTC
GGGGCAATCCCGCAAGGAGGGTGAATGAATCGGACGTTTGACCGGAAGGCATACAGGCAAGAACTGATCG
ACGCGGGGTTTTCCGCCGAGGATGCCGAAACCATCGCAAGCCGCACCGTCATGCGTGCGCCCCGCGAAAC
CTTCCAGTCCGTCGGCTCGATGGCCCAGCAAGCTACGGCCAAGATCGAGCGCGACAGCGTGCAACTGGCT
CCCCCTGCCCTGCCCGCGCCATCGGCCGCCGTGGAGCGTTCGCGTCGTCTCGAACAGGAGGCGGCAGGTT
TGGCGAAGTCGATGACCATCGACACGCGAGGAACTATGACGACCAAGAAGCGAAAAACCGCCGGCGAGGA
CCTGGCAAAACAGGTCAGCGAGGCCAAGCAAGCCGCGTTGCTGAAACACACGAAGCAGCAGATCAAGGAA
ATGCAGCTTTCCTTGTTCGATATTGCGCCGTGGCCGGACACGATGCGAGCGATGCCAAACGACACGGCCC
GCTCTGCCCTGTTCACCACGCGCAACAAGAAAATCCCGCGCGAGGCGCTGCAAAACAAGGTCATTTTCCA
CGTCAACAAGGACGTGAAGATCACCTACACCGGCGTCGAGCTGCGGGCCGACGATGACGAACTGGTGTGG
CAGCAGGTGTTGGAGTACGCGAAGCGCACCCCTATCGGCGAGCCGATCACCTTCACGTTCTACGAGCTTT
GCCAGGACCTGGGCTGGTCGATCAATGGCCGGTATTACACGAAGGCCGAGGAATGCCTGTCGCGCCTACA
GGCGACGGCGATGGGCTTCACGTCCGACCGCGTTGGGCACCTGGAATCGGTGTCGCTGCTGCACCGCTTC
CGCGTCCTGGACCGTGGCAAGAAAACGTCCCGTTGCCAGGTCCTGATCGACGAGGAAATCGTCGTGCTGT
TTGCTGGCGACCACTACACGAAATTCATATGGGAGAAGTACCGCAAGCTGTCGCCGACGGCCCGACGGAT
GTTCGACTATTTCAGCTCGCACCGGGAGCCGTACCCGCTCAAGCTGGAAACCTTCCGCCTCATGTGCGGA
TCGGATTCCACCCGCGTGAAGAAGTGGCGCGAGCAGGTCGGCGAAGCCTGCGAAGAGTTGCGAGGCAGCG
GCCTGGTGGAACACGCCTGGGTCAATGATGACCTGGTGCATTGCAAACGCTAG
